Addgene plasmid #246118: pCDNA-4TO-PHF13
Purpose: Expression of human PHF13 with N terminal tet operator in mammalian cells
Depositing lab: Sarah Kinkley. Depositing organization: Max Planck Institute for Molecular Genetics. Publication: Differential oligomerization regulates PHF13 chromatin affinity and function. Rossi F, Magalhaes AP, Buschow R, Schubert T, Glaser L, Fontana A, Mai J, Staege H, Grimme A, Will H, Schriener S, Hnisz D, Vingron M, Chiariello AM, Kinkley S. Nucleic Acids Res. 2025 Jun 20;53(12):gkaf572. doi: 10.1093/nar/gkaf572. PubMed 40598901.
Backbone
  Vector backbone: pcDNA 4/TO
  Vector type: Mammalian Expression
Growth in bacteria
  Bacterial resistance: Ampicillin, 100 μg/mL
  Growth temperature: 37°C
  Growth strain: DH5alpha
  Copy number: High Copy
Gene/Insert
  Gene/Insert name: PHF13
  Species: H. sapiens (human)
  Insert size (bp): 903
  Entrez Gene: PHF13 (a.k.a. PHF5, SPOC1)
  Cloning method: Restriction Enzyme; 5′ cloning site Unspecified (unknown if destroyed)
  Sequencing primers: 5′ CGCAAATGGGCGGTAGGCGTG; 3′ GGCAACTAGAAGGCACAGTC
Terms and licenses: Academic/Nonprofit Terms; Industry Terms: Not Available to Industry
How to cite: pCDNA-4TO-PHF13 was a gift from Sarah Kinkley (Addgene plasmid # 246118 ; http://n2t.net/addgene:246118 ; RRID:Addgene_246118)
