[The description below was written by a language model from this plasmid's Addgene catalogue record and pLannotate feature annotations shown in this document.]
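Description:
pCDNA-4TO-PHF13 is a mammalian expression plasmid built on the pcDNA 4/TO backbone that carries the human PHF13 coding sequence (also known as PHF5 or SPOC1; about 900 bp), a chromatin-associated protein implicated in chromosome condensation and segregation during mitosis. In bacteria the roughly 6 kb plasmid is maintained at high copy through a ColE1/pUC-type origin and selected with ampicillin via the β-lactamase gene. An f1 origin is also present, along with small remnants of lac regulatory sequence and a bom fragment inherited from the backbone.

PHF13 expression is driven by the human CMV immediate-early enhancer and promoter, and transcripts are terminated by the bovine growth hormone polyadenylation signal. Immediately downstream of the CMV promoter the annotation picks up two short matches to tet operator–containing promoters. These correspond to the tandem tet operator sites characteristic of this backbone rather than to separate promoters, and they are what the record means by an "N terminal tet operator". In cells that express the Tet repressor, these operators hold the CMV promoter in a repressed state until tetracycline or doxycycline is added. In cells lacking the repressor the promoter would be expected to behave constitutively. No epitope tag or fluorescent reporter is annotated on the PHF13 open reading frame, and the cloning sites used are not specified.

A second cassette places the Sh ble gene under the SV40 early promoter and the bacterial EM7 promoter, followed by an SV40 polyadenylation signal, allowing Zeocin selection of stable mammalian lines. The construct suits constitutive or inducible PHF13 expression in studies of its chromatin binding and function.
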