Features (pLannotate 1.2.2; 22 found; start..end, strand, type, name):
     28..80      -  misc_feature   bom (fragment): basis of mobility region from pBR322
    235..614     +  enhancer       CMV enhancer: human cytomegalovirus immediate early enhancer
    615..818     +  promoter       CMV promoter: human cytomegalovirus (CMV) immediate early promoter
    820..839     +  promoter       PLtetO-1 promoter (fragment): modified phage lambda PL promoter with tet operator sites (Lutz and Bujard, 1997)
    841..860     +  promoter       PLtetO-1 promoter (fragment): modified phage lambda PL promoter with tet operator sites (Lutz and Bujard, 1997)
    868..901     +  promoter       TRE3GV promoter (fragment): 3rd-generation Tet-responsive promoter that can be activated by binding of Tet-On® 3G, optimized for retroviral and lentiviral vectors
   1002..1901    +  CDS            PHF13: PHF13_HUMAN - Experimental evidence at protein level: Swiss-Prot protein existence level 1. Modulates chromatin structure. Required for normal chromosome condensation during the early stages of mitosis. Required for normal chromosome separation during mitosis. From Homo sapiens (Human).
   2006..2230    +  polyA_signal   bGH poly(A) signal: bovine growth hormone polyadenylation signal
   2234..2255    +  promoter       SV40 promoter (fragment): SV40 enhancer and early promoter
   2276..2704    +  rep_origin     f1 ori (sequence partly withheld): f1 bacteriophage origin of replication; arrow indicates direction of (+) strand synthesis
   2718..3047    +  promoter       SV40 promoter: SV40 enhancer and early promoter
   3095..3142    +  promoter       EM7 promoter: synthetic bacterial promoter&nbsp
   3161..3535    +  CDS            BleoR: antibiotic-binding protein; Sh ble from Streptoalloteichus hindustanus; confers resistance to bleomycin, phleomycin, and Zeocin™
   3545..3670    +  CDS            ble (fragment): BLE_KLEPN - Experimental evidence at protein level: Swiss-Prot protein existence level 1. Binding protein with a strong affinity to the bleomycin family of antibiotics. Binds to CL990; an antimitotic-antibiotic compound. From Klebsiella pneumoniae.
   3665..3786    +  polyA_signal   SV40 poly(A) signal: SV40 polyadenylation signal
   3859..3875    -  protein_bind   lac operator: The lac repressor binds to the lac operator to inhibit transcription in E. coli. This inhibition can be relieved by adding lactose or isopropyl-β-D-thiogalactopyranoside (IPTG). lac repressor encoded by lacI
   3883..3913    -  promoter       lac promoter: promoter for the E. coli lac operon
   3928..3949    -  protein_bind   CAP binding site: CAP binding activates transcription in the presence of cAMP. E. coli catabolite activator protein
   3962..4054    -  CDS            lacI (fragment): lac repressor; lacI; The lac repressor binds to the lac operator to inhibit transcription in E. coli. This inhibition can be relieved by adding lactose or isopropyl-β-D-thiogalactopyranoside (IPTG).
   4237..4825    -  rep_origin     ori: high-copy-number ColE1/pMB1/pBR322/pUC origin of replication
   4996..5856    -  CDS            AmpR: β-lactamase; bla; confers resistance to ampicillin, carbenicillin, and related antibiotics
   5857..5961    -  promoter       AmpR promoter: bla
>Addgene plasmid #246118 | pCDNA-4TO-PHF13 | addgene full sequence | sequence record 492729 | Addgene NGS Result
GACGGATCGGGAGATCTCCCGATCCCCTATGGTGCACTCTCAGTACAATCTGCTCTGATGCCGCATAGTT
AAGCCAGTATCTGCTCCCTGCTTGTGTGTTGGAGGTCGCTGAGTAGTGCGCGAGCAAAATTTAAGCTACA
ACAAGGCAAGGCTTGACCGACAATTGCATGAAGAATCTGCTTAGGGTTAGGCGTTTTGCGCTGCTTCGCG
ATGTACGGGCCAGATATACGCGTTGACATTGATTATTGACTAGTTATTAATAGTAATCAATTACGGGGTC
ATTAGTTCATAGCCCATATATGGAGTTCCGCGTTACATAACTTACGGTAAATGGCCCGCCTGGCTGACCG
CCCAACGACCCCCGCCCATTGACGTCAATAATGACGTATGTTCCCATAGTAACGCCAATAGGGACTTTCC
ATTGACGTCAATGGGTGGAGTATTTACGGTAAACTGCCCACTTGGCAGTACATCAAGTGTATCATATGCC
AAGTACGCCCCCTATTGACGTCAATGACGGTAAATGGCCCGCCTGGCATTATGCCCAGTACATGACCTTA
TGGGACTTTCCTACTTGGCAGTACATCTACGTATTAGTCATCGCTATTACCATGGTGATGCGGTTTTGGC
AGTACATCAATGGGCGTGGATAGCGGTTTGACTCACGGGGATTTCCAAGTCTCCACCCCATTGACGTCAA
TGGGAGTTTGTTTTGGCACCAAAATCAACGGGACTTTCCAAAATGTCGTAACAACTCCGCCCCATTGACG
CAAATGGGCGGTAGGCGTGTACGGTGGGAGGTCTATATAAGCAGAGCTCTCCCTATCAGTGATAGAGATC
TCCCTATCAGTGATAGAGATCGTCGACGAGCTCGTTTAGTGAACCGTCAGATCGCCTGGAGACGCCATCC
ACGCTGTTTTGACCTCCATAGAAGACACCGGGACCGATCCAGCCTCCGGACTCTAGCGTTTAAACTTAAG
CTTGGTACCGAGCTCGGATCCATGGACTCTGACTCTTGCGCCGCCGCCTTCCACCCGGAGGAATACTCCC
CCAGTTGCAAGAGGCGCAGGACCGTGGAAGACTTCAACAAATTCTGCACCTTTGTCTTGGCCTATGCTGG
CTACATCCCTTATCCGAAGGAGGAACTCCCTTTAAGGAGCAGCCCCAGCCCTGCTAACAGCACTGCTGGT
ACCATTGACAGCGACGGCTGGGACGCGGGTTTCTCAGACATCGCGTCCTCAGTGCCCTTGCCAGTCTCTG
ACCGCTGCTTTAGCCACCTGCAGCCTACTCTCTTGCAGCGAGCCAAGCCCAGTAACTTCCTGCTGGACAG
AAAGAAAACGGACAAGCTGAAGAAGAAGAAGAAGAGGAAGCGCAGGGACAGTGATGCGCCTGGGAAAGAG
GGGTACAGGGGGGGCTTGCTGAAGCTGGAAGCCGCTGACCCCTACGTGGAGACCCCCACGAGTCCCACCT
TGCAGGATATCCCCCAGGCTCCCAGCGACCCCTGCTCGGGCTGGGACTCCGATACTCCCTCGAGTGGATC
TTGTGCCACTGTGTCACCTGATCAGGTCAAAGAAATAAAAACTGAAGGCAAACGGACTATCGTCCGGCAG
GGAAAGCAGGTGGTGTTCCGAGATGAGGACAGCACTGGCAATGATGAGGACATCATGGTGGACTCAGATG
ACGATTCCTGGGACCTCGTGACCTGCTTCTGCATGAAGCCATTTGCCGGCCGCCCCATGATCGAGTGTAA
TGAGTGCCACACCTGGATTCACCTGTCCTGTGCGAAAATCCGGAAATCCAATGTTCCAGAAGTGTTTGTC
TGCCAAAAGTGCCGGGACTCCAAGTTTGACATCCGCCGTTCCAACCGCTCGCGGACGGGCTCCCGGAAGC
TGTTCCTGGACTGACCGGATCCACTAGTCCAGTGTGGTGGAATTCTGCAGATATCCAGCACAGTGGCGGC
CGCTCGAGTCTAGAGGGCCCGTTTAAACCCGCTGATCAGCCTCGACTGTGCCTTCTAGTTGCCAGCCATC
TGTTGTTTGCCCCTCCCCCGTGCCTTCCTTGACCCTGGAAGGTGCCACTCCCACTGTCCTTTCCTAATAA
AATGAGGAAATTGCATCGCATTGTCTGAGTAGGTGTCATTCTATTCTGGGGGGTGGGGTGGGGCAGGACA
GCAAGGGGGAGGATTGGGAAGACAATAGCAGGCATGCTGGGGATGCGGTGGGCTCTATGGCTTCTGAGGC
GGAAAGAACCAGCTGGGGCTCTAGGGGGTATCCCC
[124 nt withheld, positions 2276-2399]
C
[91 nt withheld, positions 2401-2491]
A
[49 nt withheld, positions 2493-2541]
CCTTTGACGTTGGAGTCCACGTTCTTT
[37 nt withheld, positions 2569-2605]
ACCCTATCTCGGTCTATTCTTTTGATTTATAAGGGATTTTGCCGATTTCGGCCTATTGGTTAAAAAATGA
GCTGATTTAACAAAAATTTAACGCGAATTAATTCTGTGGAATGTGTGTCAGTTAGGGTGTGGAAAGTCCC
CAGGCTCCCCAGCAGGCAGAAGTATGCAAAGCATGCATCTCAATTAGTCAGCAACCAGGTGTGGAAAGTC
CCCAGGCTCCCCAGCAGGCAGAAGTATGCAAAGCATGCATCTCAATTAGTCAGCAACCATAGTCCCGCCC
CTAACTCCGCCCATCCCGCCCCTAACTCCGCCCAGTTCCGCCCATTCTCCGCCCCATGGCTGACTAATTT
TTTTTATTTATGCAGAGGCCGAGGCCGCCTCTGCCTCTGAGCTATTCCAGAAGTAGTGAGGAGGCTTTTT
TGGAGGCCTAGGCTTTTGCAAAAAGCTCCCGGGAGCTTGTATATCCATTTTCGGATCTGATCAGCACGTG
TTGACAATTAATCATCGGCATAGTATATCGGCATAGTATAATACGACAAGGTGAGGAACTAAACCATGGC
CAAGTTGACCAGTGCCGTTCCGGTGCTCACCGCGCGCGACGTCGCCGGAGCGGTCGAGTTCTGGACCGAC
CGGCTCGGGTTCTCCCGGGACTTCGTGGAGGACGACTTCGCCGGTGTGGTCCGGGACGACGTGACCCTGT
TCATCAGCGCGGTCCAGGACCAGGTGGTGCCGGACAACACCCTGGCCTGGGTGTGGGTGCGCGGCCTGGA
CGAGCTGTACGCCGAGTGGTCGGAGGTCGTGTCCACGAACTTCCGGGACGCCTCCGGGCCGGCCATGACC
GAGATCGGCGAGCAGCCGTGGGGGCGGGAGTTCGCCCTGCGCGACCCGGCCGGCAACTGCGTGCACTTCG
TGGCCGAGGAGCAGGACTGACACGTGCTACGAGATTTCGATTCCACCGCCGCCTTCTATGAAAGGTTGGG
CTTCGGAATCGTTTTCCGGGACGCCGGCTGGATGATCCTCCAGCGCGGGGATCTCATGCTGGAGTTCTTC
GCCCACCCCAACTTGTTTATTGCAGCTTATAATGGTTACAAATAAAGCAATAGCATCACAAATTTCACAA
ATAAAGCATTTTTTTCACTGCATTCTAGTTGTGGTTTGTCCAAACTCATCAATGTATCTTATCATGTCTG
TATACCGTCGACCTCTAGCTAGAGCTTGGCGTAATCATGGTCATAGCTGTTTCCTGTGTGAAATTGTTAT
CCGCTCACAATTCCACACAACATACGAGCCGGAAGCATAAAGTGTAAAGCCTGGGGTGCCTAATGAGTGA
GCTAACTCACATTAATTGCGTTGCGCTCACTGCCCGCTTTCCAGTCGGGAAACCTGTCGTGCCAGCTGCA
TTAATGAATCGGCCAACGCGCGGGGAGAGGCGGTTTGCGTATTGGGCGCTCTTCCGCTTCCTCGCTCACT
GACTCGCTGCGCTCGGTCGTTCGGCTGCGGCGAGCGGTATCAGCTCACTCAAAGGCGGTAATACGGTTAT
CCACAGAATCAGGGGATAACGCAGGAAAGAACATGTGAGCAAAAGGCCAGCAAAAGGCCAGGAACCGTAA
AAAGGCCGCGTTGCTGGCGTTTTTCCATAGGCTCCGCCCCCCTGACGAGCATCACAAAAATCGACGCTCA
AGTCAGAGGTGGCGAAACCCGACAGGACTATAAAGATACCAGGCGTTTCCCCCTGGAAGCTCCCTCGTGC
GCTCTCCTGTTCCGACCCTGCCGCTTACCGGATACCTGTCCGCCTTTCTCCCTTCGGGAAGCGTGGCGCT
TTCTCATAGCTCACGCTGTAGGTATCTCAGTTCGGTGTAGGTCGTTCGCTCCAAGCTGGGCTGTGTGCAC
GAACCCCCCGTTCAGCCCGACCGCTGCGCCTTATCCGGTAACTATCGTCTTGAGTCCAACCCGGTAAGAC
ACGACTTATCGCCACTGGCAGCAGCCACTGGTAACAGGATTAGCAGAGCGAGGTATGTAGGCGGTGCTAC
AGAGTTCTTGAAGTGGTGGCCTAACTACGGCTACACTAGAAGAACAGTATTTGGTATCTGCGCTCTGCTG
AAGCCAGTTACCTTCGGAAAAAGAGTTGGTAGCTCTTGATCCGGCAAACAAACCACCGCTGGTAGCGGTG
GTTTTTTTGTTTGCAAGCAGCAGATTACGCGCAGAAAAAAAGGATCTCAAGAAGATCCTTTGATCTTTTC
TACGGGGTCTGACGCTCAGTGGAACGAAAACTCACGTTAAGGGATTTTGGTCATGAGATTATCAAAAAGG
ATCTTCACCTAGATCCTTTTAAATTAAAAATGAAGTTTTAAATCAATCTAAAGTATATATGAGTAAACTT
GGTCTGACAGTTACCAATGCTTAATCAGTGAGGCACCTATCTCAGCGATCTGTCTATTTCGTTCATCCAT
AGTTGCCTGACTCCCCGTCGTGTAGATAACTACGATACGGGAGGGCTTACCATCTGGCCCCAGTGCTGCA
ATGATACCGCGAGACCCACGCTCACCGGCTCCAGATTTATCAGCAATAAACCAGCCAGCCGGAAGGGCCG
AGCGCAGAAGTGGTCCTGCAACTTTATCCGCCTCCATCCAGTCTATTAATTGTTGCCGGGAAGCTAGAGT
AAGTAGTTCGCCAGTTAATAGTTTGCGCAACGTTGTTGCCATTGCTACAGGCATCGTGGTGTCACGCTCG
TCGTTTGGTATGGCTTCATTCAGCTCCGGTTCCCAACGATCAAGGCGAGTTACATGATCCCCCATGTTGT
GCAAAAAAGCGGTTAGCTCCTTCGGTCCTCCGATCGTTGTCAGAAGTAAGTTGGCCGCAGTGTTATCACT
CATGGTTATGGCAGCACTGCATAATTCTCTTACTGTCATGCCATCCGTAAGATGCTTTTCTGTGACTGGT
GAGTACTCAACCAAGTCATTCTGAGAATAGTGTATGCGGCGACCGAGTTGCTCTTGCCCGGCGTCAATAC
GGGATAATACCGCGCCACATAGCAGAACTTTAAAAGTGCTCATCATTGGAAAACGTTCTTCGGGGCGAAA
ACTCTCAAGGATCTTACCGCTGTTGAGATCCAGTTCGATGTAACCCACTCGTGCACCCAACTGATCTTCA
GCATCTTTTACTTTCACCAGCGTTTCTGGGTGAGCAAAAACAGGAAGGCAAAATGCCGCAAAAAAGGGAA
TAAGGGCGACACGGAAATGTTGAATACTCATACTCTTCCTTTTTCAATATTATTGAAGCATTTATCAGGG
TTATTGTCTCATGAGCGGATACATATTTGAATGTATTTAGAAAAATAAACAAATAGGGGTTCCGCGCACA
TTTCCCCGAAAAGTGCCACCTGACGTC
