>Addgene plasmid #246118 | pCDNA-4TO-PHF13 | depositor partial sequence | sequence record 483980 | Insert FWD
AATAAGCAGAGCTCTCCCTATCAGTGATAGAGATCTCCCTATCAGTGATAGAGATCGTCGACGAGCTCGT
TTAGTGAACCGTCAGATCGCCTGGAGACGCCATCCACGCTGTTTTGACCTCCATAGAAGACACCGGGACC
GATCCAGCCTCCGGACTCTAGCGTTTAAACTTAAGCTTGGTACCGAGCTCGGATCCATGGACTCTGACTC
TTGCGCCGCCGCCTTCCACCCGGAGGAATACTCCCCCAGTTGCAAGAGGCGCAGGACCGTGGAAGACTTC
AACAAATTCTGCACCTTTGTCTTGGCCTATGCTGGCTACATCCCTTATCCGAAGGAGGAACTCCCTTTAA
GGAGCAGCCCCAGCCCTGCTAACAGCACTGCTGGTACCATTGACAGCGACGGCTGGGACGCGGGTTTCTC
AGACATCGCGTCCTCAGTGCCCTTGCCAGTCTCTGACCGCTGCTTTAGCCACCTGCAGCCTACTCTCTTG
CAGCGAGCCAAGCCCAGTAACTTCCTGCTGGACAGAAAGAAAACGGACAAGCTGAAGAAGAAGAAGAAGA
GGAAGCGCAGGGACAGTGATGCGCCTGGGAAAGAGGGGTACAGGGGGGGCTTGCTGAAGCTGGAAGCCGC
TGACCCCTACGTGGAGACCCCCACGAGTCCCACCTTGCAGGATATCCCCCAGGCTCCCAGCGACCCCTGC
TCGGGCTGGGACTCCGATACTCCCTCGAGTGGATCTTGTGCCACTGTGTCACCTGATCAGGTCAAAGAAA
TAAAAACTGAAGGCAAACGGACTATCGTCCGGCAGGGAAAGCAGGTGGTGTTCCGAGATGAGGACAGCAC
TGGCAATGATGAGGACATCATGGTGGACTCAGATGACGATTCCTGGGACCTCGTGACCTGCTTCTGCATG
AAGCCATTTGCCGGCCGCCCCATGATCGAGTGTAATGAGTGCCACACCTGGATTCACCTGTCCTGTGCGA
AAATCCGGAAATCCAATGTTCCAGAAGTGTTTGTCTGCCAAAAGTGCCGGGACTCCAAGTTTGACATCCG
CCGTTCCAACCGCTCGCGGACGGGCTCCCGGAAGCTGTTCCTGGACTGACCGGATCCACTAGTCCAGTGT
GGTGGAATTCTGCAGATATCCAGCACAGTGGCGGCCGCTCGAGTCTAGAGGGCCCGTTTAAACCCGCTGA
TCAGCCTCGACTGTGCCTTCTAGTTGCCAGCCATCTGTTGTTTGCCCCTCCCCCGGGCCTTCCTTGACCC
TGGAAGGGGCCCTT
