>Addgene plasmid #246118 | pCDNA-4TO-PHF13 | depositor partial sequence | sequence record 483981 | Insert RV
ATACGGGTTTCGAGAATTGCATATAGTAAAGACTTTGAAACTTTCAAAGTTGATTTCTTAGCAAGCTACC
TGAAATGCTGAAAATGTTCGAAGATCGTTTATGTCATAAAACATATTTAAATGGTGATCATGTAACCCAT
CCTGACTTCATGTTGTATGACGCTCTTGATGTTGTTTTATACATGGACCCAATGTGCCTGGATGCGTTCC
CAAAATTAGTTTGTTTTAAAAAACGTATTGAAGCTATCCCACAAATTGATAAGTACTTGAAATCCAGCAA
GTATATAGCATGGCCTTTGCAGGGCTGGCAAGCCACGTTTGGTGGTGGCGACCATCCTCCAAAATCGGAT
CTGGTTCCGCGTGGATCCATGGACTCTGACTCTTGCGCCGCCGCCTTCCACCCGGAGGAATACTCCCCCA
GTTGCGAGAGGCGCAGGACCGTGGAAGACTTCAACAAATTCTGCACCTTTGTCTTGGCCTATGCTGGCTA
CATCCCTTATCCGAAGGAGGAACTCCCTTTAAGGAGCAGCCCCAGCCCTGCTAACAGCACTGCTGGTACC
ATTGACAGCGACGGCTGGGACGCGGGTTTCTCAGACATCGCGTCCTCAGTGCCCTTGCCAGTCTCTGACC
GCTGCTTTAGCCACCTGCAGCCTACTCTCTTGCAGCGAGCCAAGCCCAGTAACTTCCTGCTGGACAGAAA
GAAAACGGACAAGCTGAAGAAGAAGAAGAAGAGGAAGCGCAGGGACAGTGATGCGCCTGGGAAAGAGGGG
TACAGGGGGGGCTTGCTGAAGCTGGAAGCCGCTGACCCCTACGTGGAGACCCCCACGAGTCCCACCTTGC
AGGATATCCCCCAGGCTCCCAGCGACCCCTGCTCGGGCTGGGACTCCGATACTCCCTCGAGTGGATCTTG
TGCCACTGTGTCACCTGATCAGGTCAAAGAAATAAAAACTGAAGGCAAACGGACTATCGTCCGGCAGGGA
AAGCAGGTGGTGTTCCGAGATGAGGACAGCACTGGCAATGATGAGGACATCATGGTGGACTCAGATGACG
ATTCCTGGGACAAGTTTGACATCCGCCGTTCCAACCGCTCGCGGACGGGCTCCCGGAAGCTGTTCCTGGA
CTGACCGAATTCCCGGGTCGACTCGAGCGGCCGCATCGTGACTGACTGACGATCTGCCTCGCGCGTTCGG
AAG
